>Addgene plasmid #131110 | pcDNA4/TO-ORF66 C424A-2xStrep | addgene full sequence | sequence record 257473 | Addgene NGS Result
GACGGATCGGGAGATCTCCCGATCCCCTATGGTGCACTCTCAGTACAATCTGCTCTGATGCCGCATAGTT
AAGCCAGTATCTGCTCCCTGCTTGTGTGTTGGAGGTCGCTGAGTAGTGCGCGAGCAAAATTTAAGCTACA
ACAAGGCAAGGCTTGACCGACAATTGCATGAAGAATCTGCTTAGGGTTAGGCGTTTTGCGCTGCTTCGCG
ATGTACGGGCCAGATATACGCGTTGACATTGATTATTGACTAGTTATTAATAGTAATCAATTACGGGGTC
ATTAGTTCATAGCCCATATATGGAGTTCCGCGTTACATAACTTACGGTAAATGGCCCGCCTGGCTGACCG
CCCAACGACCCCCGCCCATTGACGTCAATAATGACGTATGTTCCCATAGTAACGCCAATAGGGACTTTCC
ATTGACGTCAATGGGTGGAGTATTTACGGTAAACTGCCCACTTGGCAGTACATCAAGTGTATCATATGCC
AAGTACGCCCCCTATTGACGTCAATGACGGTAAATGGCCCGCCTGGCATTATGCCCAGTACATGACCTTA
TGGGACTTTCCTACTTGGCAGTACATCTACGTATTAGTCATCGCTATTACCATGGTGATGCGGTTTTGGC
AGTACATCAATGGGCGTGGATAGCGGTTTGACTCACGGGGATTTCCAAGTCTCCACCCCATTGACGTCAA
TGGGAGTTTGTTTTGGCACCAAAATCAACGGGACTTTCCAAAATGTCGTAACAACTCCGCCCCATTGACG
CAAATGGGCGGTAGGCGTGTACGGTGGGAGGTCTATATAAGCAGAGCTCTCCCTATCAGTGATAGAGATC
TCCCTATCAGTGATAGAGATCGTCGACGAGCTCGTTTAGTGAACCGTCAGATCGCCTGGAGACGCCATCC
ACGCTGTTTTGACCTCCATAGAAGACACCGGGACCGATCCAGCCTCCGGACTCTAGCGTTTAAACTTAAG
CTTGGTACCGAGCTCGGATCATGGCCCTGGATCAGCGCTGGGATCGCTTTCTTGTGTCTTGGTTTGGTTT
GGATGAGGCCCAGCTGACGGCCCACCGCGTGTTCGAGGGCGAGAATGGCGTGCCAGTGGAGGAATATGTG
GCTTTTGTCATATTCGGGGAGCGGGGTTTCCAGGGAAACATGCCCTCCTGGGCCAGGCACCTGTTGGACC
GCCCGTCGCTGGCGCAGGCGATCGCCGTGTTGCGCGCTGGCTCAGACACCGTCGCCAAACAGGCGCAGAT
TTGTGCGGCGCAGCAGCTGCTTGGCGCCCACGTATGGGTTGTGGTGACGCTGTCCCGTGCCCAGGCCGCC
GACCATGCTAGGGCGATACCGCGCCACGTATGGGCAAAATACCTGTCGCTTCCATTTTCCAAGGCCTGTG
CCCAACTCTGCAAGCTGTTGGCGCTTTGCTCTCGCTTTCCGTTAGTGACCTGCTGTTCGAAGCCCCCACC
GTCGCTACCCTGGCTAAGGAAGAAGTGGCATGGGCCGTTGCCGCGTCGTCCCCTCCTGGAGGTGCCCTCG
CCCACCCGTCGCGGTGTGGCTGCGACCGGAGACGGTAACGGGCTCGGGATAGGGGCGGCAGATACCGGCC
TCCGGGAGGCCTTGGAGCGCGTCGCCCCTACGGTTCCCTGCGGTAACCCGTTCGACGCCATGCTTGGGTC
ACTGTGTTTTTTGAGCCTTATTAAGTCCCGCCACGTAGTGCTGCCCGCCTGCGAGCAGGAGGGACCTGGT
CTCGTGCGGAACCTTGGCAGGAGGCTTCTGGCATACAATGTTCTCTCCCCCTGCGTGTCCATACCCGTCA
TCTGTTCGCGCGTGGCCCGCGCGGCCCTTGCCAAGCGGGCGCGTTGCGCTCGGGCGGTTGTGTGCATGGA
GTGTGGACACTGTCTTAACTTTGGCAGGGGCAAGTTTCATACTGTCAATTTTCCTCCCACCAACGTGTTT
TTCAGCAGGGACAGGAAAGAGAAGCAGTTCACCATCTGTGCGACCACGGGGAGGATCTACTGTTCTTACT
GTGGCAGCGAACATATGAGGGTGTATCCCCTGTGCGATATTACCGGACGCGGGACCCTAGCACGCGTCGT
AATCAGGGCTGTCCTAGCTAACAACGCGGCCCTTGCCATTCGAGACCTAGATCAAACTGTCAGTTTTGTA
GTGCCTTGCCTTGGGACGCCCGACTGCGAGGCTGCCCTATTAAAGCACCGTGACGTGCGCGGACTGCTTC
AGCTCACCTCACAGCTGCTGGAGTTCTGTGCCGGGAAGTGTTCCTCCCTCGAGGGAGGCGGTGGATGGAG
CCACCCCCAGTTCGAGAAGGGCGGCGGCAGCGGCGGCGGCAGCGGCGGCGGCAGCTGGAGCCACCCCCAG
TTCGAGAAGGGGCCCGTTTAAACCCGCTGATCAGCCTCGACTGTGCCTTCTAGTTGCCAGCCATCTGTTG
TTTGCCCCTCCCCCGTGCCTTCCTTGACCCTGGAAGGTGCCACTCCCACTGTCCTTTCCTAATAAAATGA
GGAAATTGCATCGCATTGTCTGAGTAGGTGTCATTCTATTCTGGGGGGTGGGGTGGGGCAGGACAGCAAG
GGGGAGGATTGGGAAGACAATAGCAGGCATGCTGGGGATGCGGTGGGCTCTATGGCTTCTGAGGCGGAAA
GAACCAGCTGGGGCTCTAGGGGGTATCCCC
[124 nt withheld, positions 2691-2814]
C
[91 nt withheld, positions 2816-2906]
A
[49 nt withheld, positions 2908-2956]
CCTTTGACGTTGGAGTCCACGTTCTTT
[37 nt withheld, positions 2984-3020]
ACCCTATCTCGGTCTATTCTTTTGATTTATAAGGGATTTTGCCGATTTCGGCCTATTGGTTAAAAAATGA
GCTGATTTAACAAAAATTTAACGCGAATTAATTCTGTGGAATGTGTGTCAGTTAGGGTGTGGAAAGTCCC
CAGGCTCCCCAGCAGGCAGAAGTATGCAAAGCATGCATCTCAATTAGTCAGCAACCAGGTGTGGAAAGTC
CCCAGGCTCCCCAGCAGGCAGAAGTATGCAAAGCATGCATCTCAATTAGTCAGCAACCATAGTCCCGCCC
CTAACTCCGCCCATCCCGCCCCTAACTCCGCCCAGTTCCGCCCATTCTCCGCCCCATGGCTGACTAATTT
TTTTTATTTATGCAGAGGCCGAGGCCGCCTCTGCCTCTGAGCTATTCCAGAAGTAGTGAGGAGGCTTTTT
TGGAGGCCTAGGCTTTTGCAAAAAGCTCCCGGGAGCTTGTATATCCATTTTCGGATCTGATCAGCACGTG
TTGACAATTAATCATCGGCATAGTATATCGGCATAGTATAATACGACAAGGTGAGGAACTAAACCATGGC
CAAGTTGACCAGTGCCGTTCCGGTGCTCACCGCGCGCGACGTCGCCGGAGCGGTCGAGTTCTGGACCGAC
CGGCTCGGGTTCTCCCGGGACTTCGTGGAGGACGACTTCGCCGGTGTGGTCCGGGACGACGTGACCCTGT
TCATCAGCGCGGTCCAGGACCAGGTGGTGCCGGACAACACCCTGGCCTGGGTGTGGGTGCGCGGCCTGGA
CGAGCTGTACGCCGAGTGGTCGGAGGTCGTGTCCACGAACTTCCGGGACGCCTCCGGGCCGGCCATGACC
GAGATCGGCGAGCAGCCGTGGGGGCGGGAGTTCGCCCTGCGCGACCCGGCCGGCAACTGCGTGCACTTCG
TGGCCGAGGAGCAGGACTGACACGTGCTACGAGATTTCGATTCCACCGCCGCCTTCTATGAAAGGTTGGG
CTTCGGAATCGTTTTCCGGGACGCCGGCTGGATGATCCTCCAGCGCGGGGATCTCATGCTGGAGTTCTTC
GCCCACCCCAACTTGTTTATTGCAGCTTATAATGGTTACAAATAAAGCAATAGCATCACAAATTTCACAA
ATAAAGCATTTTTTTCACTGCATTCTAGTTGTGGTTTGTCCAAACTCATCAATGTATCTTATCATGTCTG
TATACCGTCGACCTCTAGCTAGAGCTTGGCGTAATCATGGTCATAGCTGTTTCCTGTGTGAAATTGTTAT
CCGCTCACAATTCCACACAACATACGAGCCGGAAGCATAAAGTGTAAAGCCTGGGGTGCCTAATGAGTGA
GCTAACTCACATTAATTGCGTTGCGCTCACTGCCCGCTTTCCAGTCGGGAAACCTGTCGTGCCAGCTGCA
TTAATGAATCGGCCAACGCGCGGGGAGAGGCGGTTTGCGTATTGGGCGCTCTTCCGCTTCCTCGCTCACT
GACTCGCTGCGCTCGGTCGTTCGGCTGCGGCGAGCGGTATCAGCTCACTCAAAGGCGGTAATACGGTTAT
CCACAGAATCAGGGGATAACGCAGGAAAGAACATGTGAGCAAAAGGCCAGCAAAAGGCCAGGAACCGTAA
AAAGGCCGCGTTGCTGGCGTTTTTCCATAGGCTCCGCCCCCCTGACGAGCATCACAAAAATCGACGCTCA
AGTCAGAGGTGGCGAAACCCGACAGGACTATAAAGATACCAGGCGTTTCCCCCTGGAAGCTCCCTCGTGC
GCTCTCCTGTTCCGACCCTGCCGCTTACCGGATACCTGTCCGCCTTTCTCCCTTCGGGAAGCGTGGCGCT
TTCTCATAGCTCACGCTGTAGGTATCTCAGTTCGGTGTAGGTCGTTCGCTCCAAGCTGGGCTGTGTGCAC
GAACCCCCCGTTCAGCCCGACCGCTGCGCCTTATCCGGTAACTATCGTCTTGAGTCCAACCCGGTAAGAC
ACGACTTATCGCCACTGGCAGCAGCCACTGGTAACAGGATTAGCAGAGCGAGGTATGTAGGCGGTGCTAC
AGAGTTCTTGAAGTGGTGGCCTAACTACGGCTACACTAGAAGAACAGTATTTGGTATCTGCGCTCTGCTG
AAGCCAGTTACCTTCGGAAAAAGAGTTGGTAGCTCTTGATCCGGCAAACAAACCACCGCTGGTAGCGGTG
GTTTTTTTGTTTGCAAGCAGCAGATTACGCGCAGAAAAAAAGGATCTCAAGAAGATCCTTTGATCTTTTC
TACGGGGTCTGACGCTCAGTGGAACGAAAACTCACGTTAAGGGATTTTGGTCATGAGATTATCAAAAAGG
ATCTTCACCTAGATCCTTTTAAATTAAAAATGAAGTTTTAAATCAATCTAAAGTATATATGAGTAAACTT
GGTCTGACAGTTACCAATGCTTAATCAGTGAGGCACCTATCTCAGCGATCTGTCTATTTCGTTCATCCAT
AGTTGCCTGACTCCCCGTCGTGTAGATAACTACGATACGGGAGGGCTTACCATCTGGCCCCAGTGCTGCA
ATGATACCGCGAGACCCACGCTCACCGGCTCCAGATTTATCAGCAATAAACCAGCCAGCCGGAAGGGCCG
AGCGCAGAAGTGGTCCTGCAACTTTATCCGCCTCCATCCAGTCTATTAATTGTTGCCGGGAAGCTAGAGT
AAGTAGTTCGCCAGTTAATAGTTTGCGCAACGTTGTTGCCATTGCTACAGGCATCGTGGTGTCACGCTCG
TCGTTTGGTATGGCTTCATTCAGCTCCGGTTCCCAACGATCAAGGCGAGTTACATGATCCCCCATGTTGT
GCAAAAAAGCGGTTAGCTCCTTCGGTCCTCCGATCGTTGTCAGAAGTAAGTTGGCCGCAGTGTTATCACT
CATGGTTATGGCAGCACTGCATAATTCTCTTACTGTCATGCCATCCGTAAGATGCTTTTCTGTGACTGGT
GAGTACTCAACCAAGTCATTCTGAGAATAGTGTATGCGGCGACCGAGTTGCTCTTGCCCGGCGTCAATAC
GGGATAATACCGCGCCACATAGCAGAACTTTAAAAGTGCTCATCATTGGAAAACGTTCTTCGGGGCGAAA
ACTCTCAAGGATCTTACCGCTGTTGAGATCCAGTTCGATGTAACCCACTCGTGCACCCAACTGATCTTCA
GCATCTTTTACTTTCACCAGCGTTTCTGGGTGAGCAAAAACAGGAAGGCAAAATGCCGCAAAAAAGGGAA
TAAGGGCGACACGGAAATGTTGAATACTCATACTCTTCCTTTTTCAATATTATTGAAGCATTTATCAGGG
TTATTGTCTCATGAGCGGATACATATTTGAATGTATTTAGAAAAATAAACAAATAGGGGTTCCGCGCACA
TTTCCCCGAAAAGTGCCACCTGACGTC
Features (pLannotate 1.2.2; 22 found; start..end, strand, type, name):
     28..80      -  misc_feature   bom (fragment): basis of mobility region from pBR322
    235..614     +  enhancer       CMV enhancer: human cytomegalovirus immediate early enhancer
    615..818     +  promoter       CMV promoter: human cytomegalovirus (CMV) immediate early promoter
    820..839     +  promoter       PLtetO-1 promoter (fragment): modified phage lambda PL promoter with tet operator sites (Lutz and Bujard, 1997)
    841..860     +  promoter       PLtetO-1 promoter (fragment): modified phage lambda PL promoter with tet operator sites (Lutz and Bujard, 1997)
    868..901     +  promoter       TRE3GV promoter (fragment): 3rd-generation Tet-responsive promoter that can be activated by binding of Tet-On® 3G, optimized for retroviral and lentiviral vectors
   1001..2287    +  CDS            ORF66: UL49_HHV8P - Protein inferred from homology: Swiss-Prot protein existence level 3. From Human herpesvirus 8 type P (isolate GK18) (HHV-8) (Kaposi's sarcoma-associated herpesvirus).
   2421..2645    +  polyA_signal   bGH poly(A) signal: bovine growth hormone polyadenylation signal
   2649..2670    +  promoter       SV40 promoter (fragment): SV40 enhancer and early promoter
   2691..3119    +  rep_origin     f1 ori (sequence partly withheld): f1 bacteriophage origin of replication; arrow indicates direction of (+) strand synthesis
   3133..3462    +  promoter       SV40 promoter: SV40 enhancer and early promoter
   3510..3557    +  promoter       EM7 promoter: synthetic bacterial promoter&nbsp
   3576..3950    +  CDS            BleoR: antibiotic-binding protein; Sh ble from Streptoalloteichus hindustanus; confers resistance to bleomycin, phleomycin, and Zeocin™
   3960..4085    +  CDS            ble (fragment): BLE_KLEPN - Experimental evidence at protein level: Swiss-Prot protein existence level 1. Binding protein with a strong affinity to the bleomycin family of antibiotics. Binds to CL990; an antimitotic-antibiotic compound. From Klebsiella pneumoniae.
   4080..4201    +  polyA_signal   SV40 poly(A) signal: SV40 polyadenylation signal
   4274..4290    -  protein_bind   lac operator: The lac repressor binds to the lac operator to inhibit transcription in E. coli. This inhibition can be relieved by adding lactose or isopropyl-β-D-thiogalactopyranoside (IPTG). lac repressor encoded by lacI
   4298..4328    -  promoter       lac promoter: promoter for the E. coli lac operon
   4343..4364    -  protein_bind   CAP binding site: CAP binding activates transcription in the presence of cAMP. E. coli catabolite activator protein
   4377..4469    -  CDS            lacI (fragment): lac repressor; lacI; The lac repressor binds to the lac operator to inhibit transcription in E. coli. This inhibition can be relieved by adding lactose or isopropyl-β-D-thiogalactopyranoside (IPTG).
   4652..5240    -  rep_origin     ori: high-copy-number ColE1/pMB1/pBR322/pUC origin of replication
   5411..6271    -  CDS            AmpR: β-lactamase; bla; confers resistance to ampicillin, carbenicillin, and related antibiotics
   6272..6376    -  promoter       AmpR promoter: bla
