[The description below was written by a language model from this plasmid's Addgene catalogue record and pLannotate feature annotations shown in this document.]
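Description:
pcDNA4/TO-ORF66 C424A-2xStrep is a mammalian expression plasmid of about 6.4 kb, built on the commercial pcDNA4/TO backbone. It carries the full-length ORF66 gene of Kaposi's sarcoma-associated herpesvirus (HHV-8), encoding amino acids 1–429 with cysteine 424 replaced by alanine. It is propagated in E. coli through a high-copy ColE1/pUC-type origin and selected with ampicillin via the β-lactamase gene. An f1 origin is also present. For selection in mammalian cells, the backbone provides a Sh ble (Zeocin/bleomycin resistance) cassette. This cassette is driven by the SV40 early promoter together with the bacterial EM7 promoter and ends in an SV40 polyadenylation signal.

The 1,287 bp ORF66 coding sequence sits downstream of the human CMV immediate-early enhancer and promoter. Two short tet operator-like segments follow the promoter; the annotation software labels them as fragments of tet-responsive promoters. They correspond to the "TO" design of this backbone: transcription can be repressed in cells that express the Tet repressor and induced with tetracycline or doxycycline, while in ordinary cells expression is constitutive. The transcript is terminated by the bovine growth hormone poly(A) signal. According to the catalogue entry, a backbone-encoded 2xStrep tag is fused to the C terminus of the protein, allowing affinity capture on Strep-Tactin resins and detection. The feature table does not annotate this tag separately, though there is unannotated space between the ORF and the poly(A) signal.

The associated publication concerns conserved CxnC motifs in ORF66 that are needed for viral late gene expression and for binding to ORF34. This suggests the C424A point mutant is meant for comparison with wild-type protein in expression and interaction (pull-down) experiments in transfected mammalian cells.
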