Addgene plasmid #131110: pcDNA4/TO-ORF66 C424A-2xStrep
Purpose: Expresses KSHV ORF66 a.a. 1-429 (full length) C424A mutant with a C-terminal 2xStrep tag in mammalian cells
Depositing lab: Britt Glaunsinger. Depositing organization: University of California, Berkeley. Publication: Conserved CxnC motifs in Kaposi's sarcoma-associated herpesvirus ORF66 are required for viral late gene expression and are essential for its interaction with ORF34. Didychuk AL, Castaneda AF, Kushnir LO, Huang CJ, Glaunsinger BA. J Virol. 2019 Oct 2. pii: JVI.01299-19. doi: 10.1128/JVI.01299-19. PubMed 31578296.
Backbone
  Vector backbone: pcDNA4/TO
  Backbone manufacturer: Thermo Fisher Scientific
  Backbone size w/o insert (bp): 5117
  Total vector size (bp): 6404
  Vector type: Mammalian Expression
Growth in bacteria
  Bacterial resistance: Ampicillin, 100 μg/mL
  Growth temperature: 37°C
  Growth strain: DH5alpha
  Copy number: High Copy
Gene/Insert
  Gene/Insert name: ORF66
  Species: Kaposi's Sarcoma Associated Herpesvirus (HHV-8)
  Insert size (bp): 1287
  Mutation: ORF66 a.a. 1-429 (full-length); cysteine 424 mutated to alanine
  Entrez Gene: ORF66 (a.k.a. HHV8GK18_gp75)
  Promoter: CMV
  Tag / fusion protein: 2xStrep (C terminal on backbone)
  Cloning method: Unknown
  Sequencing primers: 5′ CGCAAATGGGCGGTAGGCGTG; 3′ TAGAAGGCACAGTCGAGG
Terms and licenses: Academic/Nonprofit Terms; Industry Terms: Not Available to Industry
How to cite: pcDNA4/TO-ORF66 C424A-2xStrep was a gift from Britt Glaunsinger (Addgene plasmid # 131110 ; http://n2t.net/addgene:131110 ; RRID:Addgene_131110)
